>Addgene plasmid #198891 | Modular BE4max for GG insertion | addgene full sequence | sequence record 389839 | Addgene NGS Result
ATGCCAAGTACGCCCCCTATTGACGTCAATGACGGTAAATGGCCCGCCTGGCATTATGCCCAGTACATGA
CCTTATGGGACTTTCCTACTTGGCAGTACATCTACGTATTAGTCATCGCTATTACCATGGTGATGCGGTT
TTGGCAGTACATCAATGGGCGTGGATAGCGGTTTGACTCACGGGGATTTCCAAGTCTCCACCCCATTGAC
GTCAATGGGAGTTTGTTTTGGCACCAAAATCAACGGGACTTTCCAAAATGTCGTAACAACTCCGCCCCAT
TGACGCAAATGGGCGGTAGGCGTGTACGGTGGGAGGTCTATATAAGCAGAGCTGGTTTAGTGAACCGTCA
GATCCGCTAGAGATCCGCGGCCGCTAATACGACTCACTATAGGGAGAGCCGCCACCATGAAACGGACAGC
CGACGGAAGCGAGTTCGAGTCACCAAAGAAGAAGCGGAAAGTCGAGACGATTTAATGCGTCTCTTCTGGA
GGATCTAGCGGAGGATCCTCTGGCAGCGAGACACCAGGAACAAGCGAGTCAGCAACACCAGAGAGCAGTG
GCGGCAGCAGCGGCGGCAGCGACAAGAAGTACAGCATCGGCCTGGCCATCGGCACCAACTCTGTGGGCTG
GGCCGTGATCACCGACGAGTACAAGGTGCCCAGCAAGAAATTCAAGGTGCTGGGCAACACCGACCGGCAC
AGCATCAAGAAGAACCTGATCGGAGCCCTGCTGTTCGACAGCGGCGAAACAGCCGAGGCCACCCGGCTGA
AGAGAACCGCCAGAAGAAGATACACCAGACGGAAGAACCGGATCTGCTATCTGCAAGAGATCTTCAGCAA
CGAGATGGCCAAGGTGGACGACAGCTTCTTCCACAGACTGGAAGAGTCCTTCCTGGTGGAAGAGGATAAG
AAGCACGAGCGGCACCCCATCTTCGGCAACATCGTGGACGAGGTGGCCTACCACGAGAAGTACCCCACCA
TCTACCACCTGAGAAAGAAACTGGTGGACAGCACCGACAAGGCCGACCTGCGGCTGATCTATCTGGCCCT
GGCCCACATGATCAAGTTCCGGGGCCACTTCCTGATCGAGGGCGACCTGAACCCCGACAACAGCGACGTG
GACAAGCTGTTCATCCAGCTGGTGCAGACCTACAACCAGCTGTTCGAGAAAAACCCCATCAACGCCAGCG
GCGTGGACGCCAAGGCCATCCTGTCTGCCAGACTGAGCAAGAGCAGACGGCTGGAAAATCTGATCGCCCA
GCTGCCCGGCGAGAAGAAGAATGGCCTGTTCGGAAACCTGATTGCCCTGAGCCTGGGCCTGACCCCCAAC
TTCAAGAGCAACTTCGACCTGGCCGAGGATGCCAAACTGCAGCTGAGCAAGGACACCTACGACGACGACC
TGGACAACCTGCTGGCCCAGATCGGCGACCAGTACGCCGACCTGTTTCTGGCCGCCAAGAACCTGTCCGA
CGCCATCCTGCTGAGCGACATCCTGAGAGTGAACACCGAGATCACCAAGGCCCCCCTGAGCGCCTCTATG
ATCAAGAGATACGACGAGCACCACCAGGACCTGACCCTGCTGAAAGCTCTCGTGCGGCAGCAGCTGCCTG
AGAAGTACAAAGAGATTTTCTTCGACCAGAGCAAGAACGGCTACGCCGGCTACATTGACGGCGGAGCCAG
CCAGGAAGAGTTCTACAAGTTCATCAAGCCCATCCTGGAAAAGATGGACGGCACCGAGGAACTGCTCGTG
AAGCTGAACAGAGAGGACCTGCTGCGGAAGCAGCGGACCTTCGACAACGGCAGCATCCCCCACCAGATCC
ACCTGGGAGAGCTGCACGCCATTCTGCGGCGGCAGGAAGATTTTTACCCATTCCTGAAGGACAACCGGGA
AAAGATCGAGAAGATCCTGACCTTCCGCATCCCCTACTACGTGGGCCCTCTGGCCAGGGGAAACAGCAGA
TTCGCCTGGATGACCAGAAAGAGCGAGGAAACCATCACCCCCTGGAACTTCGAGGAAGTGGTGGACAAGG
GCGCTTCCGCCCAGAGCTTCATCGAGCGGATGACCAACTTCGATAAGAACCTGCCCAACGAGAAGGTGCT
GCCCAAGCACAGCCTGCTGTACGAGTACTTCACCGTGTATAACGAGCTGACCAAAGTGAAATACGTGACC
GAGGGAATGAGAAAGCCCGCCTTCCTGAGCGGCGAGCAGAAAAAGGCCATCGTGGACCTGCTGTTCAAGA
CCAACCGGAAAGTGACCGTGAAGCAGCTGAAAGAGGACTACTTCAAGAAAATCGAGTGCTTCGACTCCGT
GGAAATCTCCGGCGTGGAAGATCGGTTCAACGCCTCCCTGGGCACATACCACGATCTGCTGAAAATTATC
AAGGACAAGGACTTCCTGGACAATGAGGAAAACGAGGACATTCTGGAAGATATCGTGCTGACCCTGACAC
TGTTTGAGGACAGAGAGATGATCGAGGAACGGCTGAAAACCTATGCCCACCTGTTCGACGACAAAGTGAT
GAAGCAGCTGAAGCGGCGGAGATACACCGGCTGGGGCAGGCTGAGCCGGAAGCTGATCAACGGCATCCGG
GACAAGCAGTCCGGCAAGACAATCCTGGATTTCCTGAAGTCCGACGGCTTCGCCAACAGAAACTTCATGC
AGCTGATCCACGACGACAGCCTGACCTTTAAAGAGGACATCCAGAAAGCCCAGGTGTCCGGCCAGGGCGA
TAGCCTGCACGAGCACATTGCCAATCTGGCCGGCAGCCCCGCCATTAAGAAGGGCATCCTGCAGACAGTG
AAGGTGGTGGACGAGCTCGTGAAAGTGATGGGCCGGCACAAGCCCGAGAACATCGTGATCGAAATGGCCA
GAGAGAACCAGACCACCCAGAAGGGACAGAAGAACAGCCGCGAGAGAATGAAGCGGATCGAAGAGGGCAT
CAAAGAGCTGGGCAGCCAGATCCTGAAAGAACACCCCGTGGAAAACACCCAGCTGCAGAACGAGAAGCTG
TACCTGTACTACCTGCAGAATGGGCGGGATATGTACGTGGACCAGGAACTGGACATCAACCGGCTGTCCG
ACTACGATGTGGACCATATCGTGCCTCAGAGCTTTCTGAAGGACGACTCCATCGACAACAAGGTGCTGAC
CAGAAGCGACAAGAACCGGGGCAAGAGCGACAACGTGCCCTCCGAAGAGGTCGTGAAGAAGATGAAGAAC
TACTGGCGGCAGCTGCTGAACGCCAAGCTGATTACCCAGAGAAAGTTCGACAATCTGACCAAGGCCGAGA
GAGGCGGCCTGAGCGAACTGGATAAGGCCGGCTTCATCAAGAGACAGCTGGTGGAAACCCGGCAGATCAC
AAAGCACGTGGCACAGATCCTGGACTCCCGGATGAACACTAAGTACGACGAGAATGACAAGCTGATCCGG
GAAGTGAAAGTGATCACCCTGAAGTCCAAGCTGGTGTCCGATTTCCGGAAGGATTTCCAGTTTTACAAAG
TGCGCGAGATCAACAACTACCACCACGCCCACGACGCCTACCTGAACGCCGTCGTGGGAACCGCCCTGAT
CAAAAAGTACCCTAAGCTGGAAAGCGAGTTCGTGTACGGCGACTACAAGGTGTACGACGTGCGGAAGATG
ATCGCCAAGAGCGAGCAGGAAATCGGCAAGGCTACCGCCAAGTACTTCTTCTACAGCAACATCATGAACT
TTTTCAAGACCGAGATTACCCTGGCCAACGGCGAGATCCGGAAGCGGCCTCTGATCGAGACAAACGGCGA
AACCGGGGAGATCGTGTGGGATAAGGGCCGGGATTTTGCCACCGTGCGGAAAGTGCTGAGCATGCCCCAA
GTGAATATCGTGAAAAAGACCGAGGTGCAGACAGGCGGCTTCAGCAAAGAGTCTATCCTGCCCAAGAGGA
ACAGCGATAAGCTGATCGCCAGAAAGAAGGACTGGGACCCTAAGAAGTACGGCGGCTTCGACAGCCCCAC
CGTGGCCTATTCTGTGCTGGTGGTGGCCAAAGTGGAAAAGGGCAAGTCCAAGAAACTGAAGAGTGTGAAA
GAGCTGCTGGGGATCACCATCATGGAAAGAAGCAGCTTCGAGAAGAATCCCATCGACTTTCTGGAAGCCA
AGGGCTACAAAGAAGTGAAAAAGGACCTGATCATCAAGCTGCCTAAGTACTCCCTGTTCGAGCTGGAAAA
CGGCCGGAAGAGAATGCTGGCCTCTGCCGGCGAACTGCAGAAGGGAAACGAACTGGCCCTGCCCTCCAAA
TATGTGAACTTCCTGTACCTGGCCAGCCACTATGAGAAGCTGAAGGGCTCCCCCGAGGATAATGAGCAGA
AACAGCTGTTTGTGGAACAGCACAAGCACTACCTGGACGAGATCATCGAGCAGATCAGCGAGTTCTCCAA
GAGAGTGATCCTGGCCGACGCTAATCTGGACAAAGTGCTGTCCGCCTACAACAAGCACCGGGATAAGCCC
ATCAGAGAGCAGGCCGAGAATATCATCCACCTGTTTACCCTGACCAATCTGGGAGCCCCTGCCGCCTTCA
AGTACTTTGACACCACCATCGACCGGAAGAGGTACACCAGCACCAAAGAGGTGCTGGACGCCACCCTGAT
CCACCAGAGCATCACCGGCCTGTACGAGACACGGATCGACCTGTCTCAGCTGGGAGGTGACAGCGGCGGG
AGCGGCGGGAGCGGGGGGAGCACTAATCTGAGCGACATCATTGAGAAGGAGACTGGGAAACAGCTGGTCA
TTCAGGAGTCCATCCTGATGCTGCCTGAGGAGGTGGAGGAAGTGATCGGCAACAAGCCAGAGTCTGACAT
CCTGGTGCACACCGCCTACGACGAGTCCACAGATGAGAATGTGATGCTGCTGACCTCTGACGCCCCCGAG
TATAAGCCTTGGGCCCTGGTCATCCAGGATTCTAACGGCGAGAATAAGATCAAGATGCTGAGCGGAGGAT
CCGGAGGATCTGGAGGCAGCACCAACCTGTCTGACATCATCGAGAAGGAGACAGGCAAGCAGCTGGTCAT
CCAGGAGAGCATCCTGATGCTGCCCGAAGAAGTCGAAGAAGTGATCGGAAACAAGCCTGAGAGCGATATC
CTGGTCCATACCGCCTACGACGAGAGTACCGACGAAAATGTGATGCTGCTGACATCCGACGCCCCAGAGT
ATAAGCCCTGGGCTCTGGTCATCCAGGATTCCAACGGAGAGAACAAAATCAAAATGCTGTCTGGCGGCTC
AAAAAGAACCGCCAACGGCAGCGAATTCGAGCCCAAGAAGAAGAGGAAAGTCTAACCGGTCATCATCACC
ATCACCATTGAGTTTAAACCCGCTGATCAGCCTCGACTGTGCCTTCTAGTTGCCAGCCATCTGTTGTTTG
CCCCTCCCCCGTGCCTTCCTTGACCCTGGAAGGTGCCACTCCCACTGTCCTTTCCTAATAAAATGAGGAA
ATTGCATCGCATTGTCTGAGTAGGTGTCATTCTATTCTGGGGGGTGGGGTGGGGCAGGACAGCAAGGGGG
AGGATTGGGAAGACAATAGCAGGCATGCTGGGGATGCGGTGGGCTCTATGGCTTCTGAGGCGGAAAGAAC
CAGCTGGGGCTCGATACCGTCGACCTCTAGCTAGAGCTTGGCGTAATCATGGTCATAGCTGTTTCCTGTG
TGAAATTGTTATCCGCTCACAATTCCACACAACATACGAGCCGGAAGCATAAAGTGTAAAGCCTAGGGTG
CCTAATGAGTGAGCTAACTCACATTAATTGCGTTGCGCTCACTGCCCGCTTTCCAGTCGGGAAACCTGTC
GTGCCAGCTGCATTAATGAATCGGCCAACGCGCGGGGAGAGGCGGTTTGCGTATTGGGCGCTCTTCCGCT
TCCTCGCTCACTGACTCGCTGCGCTCGGTCGTTCGGCTGCGGCGAGCGGTATCAGCTCACTCAAAGGCGG
TAATACGGTTATCCACAGAATCAGGGGATAACGCAGGAAAGAACATGTGAGCAAAAGGCCAGCAAAAGGC
CAGGAACCGTAAAAAGGCCGCGTTGCTGGCGTTTTTCCATAGGCTCCGCCCCCCTGACGAGCATCACAAA
AATCGACGCTCAAGTCAGAGGTGGCGAAACCCGACAGGACTATAAAGATACCAGGCGTTTCCCCCTGGAA
GCTCCCTCGTGCGCTCTCCTGTTCCGACCCTGCCGCTTACCGGATACCTGTCCGCCTTTCTCCCTTCGGG
AAGCGTGGCGCTTTCTCATAGCTCACGCTGTAGGTATCTCAGTTCGGTGTAGGTCGTTCGCTCCAAGCTG
GGCTGTGTGCACGAACCCCCCGTTCAGCCCGACCGCTGCGCCTTATCCGGTAACTATCGTCTTGAGTCCA
ACCCGGTAAGACACGACTTATCGCCACTGGCAGCAGCCACTGGTAACAGGATTAGCAGAGCGAGGTATGT
AGGCGGTGCTACAGAGTTCTTGAAGTGGTGGCCTAACTACGGCTACACTAGAAGAACAGTATTTGGTATC
TGCGCTCTGCTGAAGCCAGTTACCTTCGGAAAAAGAGTTGGTAGCTCTTGATCCGGCAAACAAACCACCG
CTGGTAGCGGTGGTTTTTTTGTTTGCAAGCAGCAGATTACGCGCAGAAAAAAAGGATCTCAAGAAGATCC
TTTGATCTTTTCTACGGGGTCTGACACTCAGTGGAACGAAAACTCACGTTAAGGGATTTTGGTCATGAGA
TTATCAAAAAGGATCTTCACCTAGATCCTTTTAAATTAAAAATGAAGTTTTAAATCAATCTAAAGTATAT
ATGAGTAAACTTGGTCTGACAGTTACCAATGCTTAATCAGTGAGGCACCTATCTCAGCGATCTGTCTATT
TCGTTCATCCATAGTTGCCTGACTCCCCGTCGTGTAGATAACTACGATACGGGAGGGCTTACCATCTGGC
CCCAGTGCTGCAATGATACCGCGAGACCCACGCTCACCGGCTCCAGATTTATCAGCAATAAACCAGCCAG
CCGGAAGGGCCGAGCGCAGAAGTGGTCCTGCAACTTTATCCGCCTCCATCCAGTCTATTAATTGTTGCCG
GGAAGCTAGAGTAAGTAGTTCGCCAGTTAATAGTTTGCGCAACGTTGTTGCCATTGCTACAGGCATCGTG
GTGTCACGCTCGTCGTTTGGTATGGCTTCATTCAGCTCCGGTTCCCAACGATCAAGGCGAGTTACATGAT
CCCCCATGTTGTGCAAAAAAGCGGTTAGCTCCTTCGGTCCTCCGATCGTTGTCAGAAGTAAGTTGGCCGC
AGTGTTATCACTCATGGTTATGGCAGCACTGCATAATTCTCTTACTGTCATGCCATCCGTAAGATGCTTT
TCTGTGACTGGTGAGTACTCAACCAAGTCATTCTGAGAATAGTGTATGCGGCGACCGAGTTGCTCTTGCC
CGGCGTCAATACGGGATAATACCGCGCCACATAGCAGAACTTTAAAAGTGCTCATCATTGGAAAACGTTC
TTCGGGGCGAAAACTCTCAAGGATCTTACCGCTGTTGAGATCCAGTTCGATGTAACCCACTCGTGCACCC
AACTGATCTTCAGCATCTTTTACTTTCACCAGCGTTTCTGGGTGAGCAAAAACAGGAAGGCAAAATGCCG
CAAAAAAGGGAATAAGGGCGACACGGAAATGTTGAATACTCATACTCTTCCTTTTTCAATATTATTGAAG
CATTTATCAGGGTTATTGTCTCATGAGCGGATACATATTTGAATGTATTTAGAAAAATAAACAAATAGGG
GTTCCGCGCACATTTCCCCGAAAAGTGCCACCTGACGTCGACGGATCGGGAGATCGATCTCCCGATCCCC
TAGGGTCGACTCTCAGTACAATCTGCTCTGATGCCGCATAGTTAAGCCAGTATCTGCTCCCTGCTTGTGT
GTTGGAGGTCGCTGAGTAGTGCGCGAGCAAAATTTAAGCTACAACAAGGCAAGGCTTGACCGACAATTGC
ATGAAGAATCTGCTTAGGGTTAGGCGTTTTGCGCTGCTTCGCGATGTACGGGCCAGATATACGCGTTGAC
ATTGATTATTGACTAGTTATTAATAGTAATCAATTACGGGGTCATTAGTTCATAGCCCATATATGGAGTT
CCGCGTTACATAACTTACGGTAAATGGCCCGCCTGGCTGACCGCCCAACGACCCCCGCCCATTGACGTCA
ATAATGACGTATGTTCCCATAGTAACGCCAATAGGGACTTTCCATTGACGTCAATGGGTGGAGTATTTAC
GGTAAACTGCCCACTTGGCAGTACATCAAGTGTATCAT
Features (pLannotate 1.2.2; 16 found; start..end, strand, type, name):
    130..333     +  promoter       CMV promoter: human cytomegalovirus (CMV) immediate early promoter
    375..393     +  promoter       T7 promoter: promoter for bacteriophage T7 RNA polymerase
    581..4677    +  CDS            Cas9 (fragment): Cas9 (Csn1) endonuclease from the Streptococcus pyogenes Type II CRISPR/Cas system generates RNA-guided double strand breaks in DNA
   4991..5239    +  CDS            UGI: UNGI_BPPB2 - Experimental evidence at protein level: Swiss-Prot protein existence level 1. This protein binds specifically and reversibly to the host uracil-DNA glycosylase, preventing removal of uracil residues from PBS2 DNA by the host uracil-excision repair system. From Bacillus phage PBS2 (Bacteriophage PBS2).
   5357..5581    +  polyA_signal   bGH poly(A) signal: bovine growth hormone polyadenylation signal
   5585..5606    +  promoter       SV40 promoter (fragment): SV40 enhancer and early promoter
   5611..5627    +  misc_feature   MCS (fragment): pBluescript multiple cloning site
   5676..5692    -  protein_bind   lac operator: The lac repressor binds to the lac operator to inhibit transcription in E. coli. This inhibition can be relieved by adding lactose or isopropyl-β-D-thiogalactopyranoside (IPTG). lac repressor encoded by lacI
   5700..5730    -  promoter       lac promoter: promoter for the E. coli lac operon
   5745..5766    -  protein_bind   CAP binding site: CAP binding activates transcription in the presence of cAMP. E. coli catabolite activator protein
   5779..5871    -  CDS            lacI (fragment): lac repressor; lacI; The lac repressor binds to the lac operator to inhibit transcription in E. coli. This inhibition can be relieved by adding lactose or isopropyl-β-D-thiogalactopyranoside (IPTG).
   6054..6642    -  rep_origin     ori: high-copy-number ColE1/pMB1/pBR322/pUC origin of replication
   6813..7673    -  CDS            AmpR: β-lactamase; bla; confers resistance to ampicillin, carbenicillin, and related antibiotics
   7674..7778    -  promoter       AmpR promoter: bla
   7849..7893    -  misc_feature   bom (fragment): basis of mobility region from pBR322
   8048..129     +  enhancer       CMV enhancer (across the origin): human cytomegalovirus immediate early enhancer
