[The description below was written by a language model from this plasmid's Addgene catalogue record and pLannotate feature annotations shown in this document.]
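Description:
Modular BE4max for GG insertion is a mammalian expression plasmid derived from the BE4max cytosine base editor and configured as an acceptor vector, so that a deaminase of choice can be dropped into the editor by Golden Gate cloning. It is maintained in E. coli as a high-copy plasmid through a ColE1/pUC-type origin and is selected with ampicillin via the β-lactamase gene. Small remnants of lac regulatory elements, a pBluescript polylinker, an SV40 promoter fragment and a pBR322 bom fragment are carried over from the backbone. No mammalian selection marker is annotated, which is consistent with transient transfection use.

The expression unit is driven by the CMV enhancer and immediate early promoter, with a T7 promoter just downstream, and ends in a bovine growth hormone polyadenylation signal. The annotated coding region comprises Streptococcus pyogenes Cas9, which the depositor calls Cas9n (the nickase form), followed by a uracil DNA glycosylase inhibitor (UGI) from Bacillus phage PBS2. UGI blocks excision of the uracil produced by cytosine deamination and so favours a C-to-T outcome. The record lists nuclear localization signals at both the N and C termini.

The feature table annotates only one UGI copy, and it does not mark the Golden Gate acceptor site or name the Type IIS enzyme used. The gap between the T7 promoter and the start of Cas9 is the likely position for the deaminase, but this is not stated. The depositor notes an E-to-K substitution in Cas9n that reportedly does not affect function. The plasmid comes from work on reporter systems for evaluating APOBEC editing at dinucleotide contexts, where it allows different deaminases to be compared in a common editor architecture.
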