Addgene plasmid #198891: Modular BE4max for GG insertion
Purpose: Easily insert deaminase of choice into BE4max using Golden Gate cloning
Depositing lab: Reuben Harris. Depositing organization: University of Minnesota. Publication: APOBEC Reporter Systems for Evaluating diNucleotide Editing Levels. Rieffer AE, Chen Y, Salamango DJ, Moraes SN, Harris RS. CRISPR J. 2023 Oct;6(5):430-446. doi: 10.1089/crispr.2023.0027. Epub 2023 Sep 6. PubMed 37672599.
Backbone
  Vector backbone: BE4max
  Backbone size w/o insert (bp): 4197
  Vector type: Mammalian Expression
Growth in bacteria
  Bacterial resistance: Ampicillin, 100 μg/mL
  Growth temperature: 37°C
  Growth strain: DH5alpha
  Copy number: High Copy
Gene/Insert
  Gene/Insert name: CRISPR associated protein 9 (alt names: SpCas9; Cas9)
  Species: Streptococcus pyogenes
  Insert size (bp): 4101
  Entrez Gene: cas9 (a.k.a. DQM35_RS05165, NCTC12064_01025, csn1)
  Promoter: CMV
  Tag / fusion protein: NLS (N terminal on insert); NLS (C terminal on insert)
  Cloning method: Gibson Cloning
Terms and licenses: Academic/Nonprofit Terms; Industry Terms: Not Available to Industry
Depositor comments: Please note there is a E>K mutation in Cas9n. Depositor confirms mutation does not affect plasmid function.
How to cite: Modular BE4max for GG insertion was a gift from Reuben Harris (Addgene plasmid # 198891 ; http://n2t.net/addgene:198891 ; RRID:Addgene_198891)
